Addgene plasmid #222227: pSCL368
Purpose: Expresses site 3/Cas9/Eco1 RT in HIS3 locus.
Depositing lab: Seth Shipman. Depositing organization: J. David Gladstone Institutes. Publication: High throughput variant libraries and machine learning yield design rules for retron gene editors. Crawford KD, Khan AG, Lopez SC, Goodarzi H, Shipman SL. Nucleic Acids Res. 2025 Jan 11;53(2):gkae1199. doi: 10.1093/nar/gkae1199. PubMed 39658047.
Backbone
  Vector backbone: pZS.157
  Vector type: Yeast Expression, CRISPR
Growth in bacteria
  Bacterial resistance: Ampicillin, 100 μg/mL
  Growth temperature: 37°C
  Growth strain: DH5alpha
  Copy number: High Copy
Gene/Insert
  Gene/Insert name: site 3/Cas9/Eco1 RT
  Species: S. cerevisiae (budding yeast)
  Cloning method: Gibson Cloning
Terms and licenses: Academic/Nonprofit Terms; Industry Terms: Not Available to Industry
Depositor comments: Please visit https://doi.org/10.1101/2024.07.08.602561 for bioRxiv preprint.
How to cite: pSCL368 was a gift from Seth Shipman (Addgene plasmid # 222227 ; http://n2t.net/addgene:222227 ; RRID:Addgene_222227)
