[The description below was written by a language model from this plasmid's Addgene catalogue record and pLannotate feature annotations shown in this document.]
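Description:
pSCL368 is a yeast expression and CRISPR plasmid built on the pZS.157 backbone and designed to place a retron-editor cassette at the HIS3 locus of Saccharomyces cerevisiae. The feature table shows no yeast replication origin (no 2μ or CEN/ARS), which fits an integrating design. It does carry the HIS3 promoter and coding sequence, along with a fragment of the neighbouring MRM1/PET56 gene, and these provide both histidine prototrophy selection and homology to the target locus. In E. coli the plasmid is maintained at high copy through a ColE1/pUC-type origin and selected with ampicillin via AmpR. The remaining bacterial features are standard pBluescript/pRS-type backbone elements: an f1 origin, lacZα, lac promoter/operator and lacI fragments, T7 and T3 promoters, and rop and bom fragments.

The payload is organised around the divergent, galactose-inducible GAL1,10 promoter, which is regulated by Gal4. In one direction it drives Streptococcus pyogenes Cas9, followed by the CYC1 terminator. In the opposite direction it drives the Eco1 (retron Ec86) reverse transcriptase from E. coli. This enzyme reverse-transcribes a retron non-coding RNA into multicopy single-stranded DNA that can serve as a repair donor. The insert name also includes "site 3", which presumably refers to a genomic target site used in the editing experiments. No feature in the table corresponds to it, and the record does not define it or show any guide RNA or retron ncRNA. These components are presumably supplied separately. The associated publication concerns high-throughput variant libraries for deriving design rules for retron gene editors, so the plasmid likely serves to build a yeast strain with inducible Cas9 and retron RT for testing such editors.
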