Features (pLannotate 1.2.2; 22 found; start..end, strand, type, name):
    249..300     +  misc_feature   bom (fragment): basis of mobility region from pBR322
    328..756     -  rep_origin     f1 ori (sequence partly withheld): f1 bacteriophage origin of replication; arrow indicates direction of (+) strand synthesis
    760..915     -  CDS            lacZα (fragment): LacZα fragment of β-galactosidase; lacZ fragment
    923..941     +  promoter       T7 promoter: promoter for bacteriophage T7 RNA polymerase
   1178..2134    -  CDS            RT86_ECOLX: Protein predicted: Swiss-Prot protein existence level 4. Participates in the synthesis of a msDNA (a branched RNA linked by a 2',5'-phosphodiester linkage to a single-stranded DNA) of unknown function. The retron transcript serves as primer and template to the reaction, and codes for the RT. From Escherichia coli.
   2173..2825    +  promoter       GAL1,10 promoter: GAL1 and GAL10 genes of S. cerevisiae; divergent inducible promoter, regulated by Gal4
   2826..2844    +  misc_feature   MCS (fragment): pBluescript multiple cloning site
   2851..6954    +  CDS            cas9: CAS9_STRP1 - Also known as csn1 From Streptococcus pyogenes serotype M1.
   7049..7238    +  terminator     CYC1 terminator: S. cerevisiae CYC1; transcription terminator for CYC1
   7277..7295    -  promoter       T3 promoter: promoter for bacteriophage T3 RNA polymerase
   7338..7360    -  protein_bind   lac operator (fragment): The lac repressor binds to the lac operator to inhibit transcription in E. coli. This inhibition can be relieved by adding lactose or isopropyl-β-D-thiogalactopyranoside (IPTG). lac repressor encoded by lacI
   7364..7394    -  promoter       lac promoter: promoter for the E. coli lac operon
   7409..7430    -  protein_bind   CAP binding site: CAP binding activates transcription in the presence of cAMP. E. coli catabolite activator protein
   7443..7535    -  CDS            lacI (fragment): lac repressor; lacI; The lac repressor binds to the lac operator to inhibit transcription in E. coli. This inhibition can be relieved by adding lactose or isopropyl-β-D-thiogalactopyranoside (IPTG).
   7718..8306    -  rep_origin     ori: high-copy-number ColE1/pMB1/pBR322/pUC origin of replication
   8477..9337    -  CDS            AmpR: β-lactamase; bla; confers resistance to ampicillin, carbenicillin, and related antibiotics
   9338..9442    -  promoter       AmpR promoter: bla
   9810..9845    +  CDS            rop (fragment): Rop protein, which maintains plasmids at low copy number; rop
   9947..9996    +  misc_feature   bom (fragment): basis of mobility region from pBR322
   9997..10077   -  CDS            MRM1 (fragment): MRM1_YEAST - Also known as PET56 From Saccharomyces cerevisiae (strain ATCC 204508 / S288c) (Baker's yeast).
  10127..10314   +  promoter       HIS3 promoter: S. cerevisiae HIS3
  10315..41      +  CDS            HIS3 (across the origin): imidazoleglycerol-phosphate dehydratase, required for histidine biosynthesis; S. cerevisiae HIS3; yeast auxotrophic marker
>Addgene plasmid #222227 | pSCL368 | addgene full sequence | sequence record 439428 | Addgene NGS Result
GTACCAACGATGTTCCCTCCACCAAAGGTGTTCTTATGTAGTGACACCGATTATTTAAAGCTGCAGCATA
CGATATATATACATGTGTATATATGTATACCTATGAATGTCAGTAAGTATGTATACGAACAGTATGATAC
TGAAGATGACAAGGTAATGCATCATTCTATACGTGTCATTCTGAACGAGGCGCGCTTTCCTTTTTTCTTT
TTGCTTTTTCTTTTTTTTTCTCTTGAACTCGACGGATCTATGCGGTGTGAAATACCGCACAGATGCGTAA
GGAGAAAATACCGCATCAGGAAATTGTAAGCGTTAATATTTTGTTAAAATTCGCGTTAAATTTTTGTTAA
ATCAGCTCATTTTTTAACCAATAGGCCGAAATCGGCAAAATCCCTTATAAATCAAAAGAATAGACCGAGA
TAGGGT
[37 nt withheld, positions 427-463]
AAAGAACGTGGACTCCAACGTCAAAGG
[49 nt withheld, positions 491-539]
T
[91 nt withheld, positions 541-631]
G
[124 nt withheld, positions 633-756]
CCATTCGCCATTCAGGCTGCGCAACTGTTGGGAAGGGCGATCGGTGCGGGCCTCTTCGCTATTACGCCAG
CTGGCGAAAGGGGGATGTGCTGCAAGGCGATTAAGTTGGGTAACGCCAGGGTTTTCCCAGTCACGACGTT
GTAAAACGACGGCCAGTGAGCGCGCGTAATACGACTCACTATAGGGCGAATTGCATATCTTTCCATAGAT
TTTCAATTTTTGATGTCTCCATGGTGGTACAGAGAACTTGTAAACAATTCGGTCCCTACATGTGAGGAAA
TTCGCTGTGACACTTTTATCACTGAACTCCAAATTTAAAAAATAGCATAAAATTCGTTATACAGCAAATC
TATGTGTTGCAATTAAGAACTAAAAGATATAGAGTGCATATTTTCAAGAAGGATAGTAAGCTGGCAAATC
AAGTCTTAGCCTTGTTCAATGGGTTCTTACCGTACTTCTTTTCCAACTTAGAGATGTAGGTAATCAATCT
TCTGTGGGACTTAGAATCAACGGACAAGATGAAAGACAACCAACCTCTAACATGTTCGATTTCGGAGGAT
TTACCGCAGAAAATATGGTGGATCTTGGCTCTGATTTCTTTGTACTTTTCTCTACCAATACCAACCTTTT
CTTGGGAGATAACCAAACCGGTAACTTTTCTTTGGGATCTTGGACCAGAAATACAGGTCTTTTTGGAGTT
GATGACCAAACCTTCTGATGGAATAATGGAGAACAAGAAGTCTCTGGCCTTAACAACTTTCTTCATAGAT
TGAGCAGACAAGGTCAAGTCATCAGCGTATCTAGTGTATATCAAACCTCTAGAACCAGCATAACCTTGAA
TTCTGTAGTCCAACTTGGAGCAAATCAAGTTAGCCAATTTTGGAGAAGATGGAGCACCTTGTGGCAACAA
GTTCTTGTAGCAGCAAATCTTGGTCAAAACAGAGGAGATCAATCTGTTGTAACCCAAAGAATGGAAAACA
CCGAAAACCTTGTTAGCAGTCAAAGATGGGAAGAAATCTTCCAAGTCGATGTTCAAAATGAAGTTGGCAC
CAATATGTGGAGTGGCATTGTTCAAGATGGATTGGTGCTTTTCAAAACCGATAGAAAATGGGGAGGAGGA
TAACTTGTCCAAGATGTTTCTCAAAACCCAACCTTGTAAAGCCTTCAATTCTCTGGATGGTTGGTAGATA
GTTCTCATTCTCTTTTCTGGACCCTTCTTTTCAACAGTGTAGATTCTGTATCTGAAATCGGCGGTGTAGA
TCAATAATCTCAAGGTTTCAACAGAAATTCTGGTAGCCTTAGACATATCGTGCAAGTTGTTCATGACTGG
CAAACCCAAATTTCTCAATCTGAAGGTGTTCAAGTATTCAGCGGACTTGACCTTTCTTTTCTTCTTTGGT
GGCATTTATATTGAATTTTCAAAAATTCTTACTTTTTTTTTGGATGGACGCAAAGAAGTTTAATAATCAT
ATTACATGGCATTACCACCATATACATATCCATATCTAATCTTACTTATATGTTGTGGAAATGTAAAGAG
CCCCATTATCTTAGCCTAAAAAAACCTTCTCTTTGGAACTTTCAGTAATACGCTTAACTGCTCATTGCTA
TATTGAAGTACGGATTAGAAGCCGCCGAGCGGGCGACAGCCCTCCGACGGAAGACTCTCCTCCGTGCGTC
CTCGTCTTCACCGGTCGCGTTCCTGAAACGCAGATGTGCCTCGCGCCGCACTGCTCCGAACAATAAAGAT
TCTACAATACTAGCTTTTATGGTTATGAAGAGGAAAAATTGGCAGTAACCTGGCCCCACAAACCTTCAAA
TTAACGAATCAAATTAACAACCATAGGATGATAATGCGATTAGTTTTTTAGCCTTATTTCTGGGGTAATT
AATCAGCGAAGCGATGATTTTTGATCTATTAACAGATATATAAATGGAAAAGCTGCATAACCACTTTAAC
TAATACTTTCAACATTTTCAGTTTGTATTACTTCTTATTCAAATGTCATAAAAGTATCAACAAAAAATTG
TTAATATACCTCTATACTTTAACGTCAAGGAGAAAAAACAACTAGTGGATCCCCCGGGAAAAAAATGGAC
AAGAAGTACTCCATTGGGCTCGATATCGGCACAAACAGCGTCGGTTGGGCCGTCATTACGGACGAGTACA
AGGTGCCGAGCAAAAAATTCAAAGTTCTGGGCAATACCGATCGCCACAGCATAAAGAAGAACCTCATTGG
CGCCCTCCTGTTCGACTCCGGGGAGACGGCCGAAGCCACGCGGCTCAAAAGAACAGCACGGCGCAGATAT
ACCCGCAGAAAGAATCGGATCTGCTACCTGCAGGAGATCTTTAGTAATGAGATGGCTAAGGTGGATGACT
CTTTCTTCCATAGGCTGGAGGAGTCCTTTTTGGTGGAGGAGGATAAAAAGCACGAGCGCCACCCAATCTT
TGGCAATATCGTGGACGAGGTGGCGTACCATGAAAAGTACCCAACCATATATCATCTGAGGAAGAAGCTT
GTAGACAGTACTGATAAGGCTGACTTGCGGTTGATCTATCTCGCGCTGGCGCATATGATCAAATTTCGGG
GACACTTCCTCATCGAGGGGGACCTGAACCCAGACAACAGCGATGTCGACAAACTCTTTATCCAACTGGT
TCAGACTTACAATCAGCTTTTCGAAGAGAACCCGATCAACGCATCCGGAGTTGACGCCAAAGCAATCCTG
AGCGCTAGGCTGTCCAAATCCCGGCGGCTCGAAAACCTCATCGCACAGCTCCCTGGGGAGAAGAAGAACG
GCCTGTTTGGTAATCTTATCGCCCTGTCACTCGGGCTGACCCCCAACTTTAAATCTAACTTCGACCTGGC
CGAAGATGCCAAGCTTCAACTGAGCAAAGACACCTACGATGATGATCTCGACAATCTGCTGGCCCAGATC
GGCGACCAGTACGCAGACCTTTTTTTGGCGGCAAAGAACCTGTCAGACGCCATTCTGCTGAGTGATATTC
TGCGAGTGAACACGGAGATCACCAAAGCTCCGCTGAGCGCTAGTATGATCAAGCGCTATGATGAGCACCA
CCAAGACTTGACTTTGCTGAAGGCCCTTGTCAGACAGCAACTGCCTGAGAAGTACAAGGAAATTTTCTTC
GATCAGTCTAAAAATGGCTACGCCGGATACATTGACGGCGGAGCAAGCCAGGAGGAATTTTACAAATTTA
TTAAGCCCATCTTGGAAAAAATGGACGGCACCGAGGAGCTGCTGGTAAAGCTTAACAGAGAAGATCTGTT
GCGCAAACAGCGCACTTTCGACAATGGAAGCATCCCCCACCAGATTCACCTGGGCGAACTGCACGCTATC
CTCAGGCGGCAAGAGGATTTCTACCCCTTTTTGAAAGATAACAGGGAAAAGATTGAGAAAATCCTCACAT
TTCGGATACCCTACTATGTAGGCCCCCTCGCCCGGGGAAATTCCAGATTCGCGTGGATGACTCGCAAATC
AGAAGAGACCATCACTCCCTGGAACTTCGAGGAAGTCGTGGATAAGGGGGCCTCTGCCCAGTCCTTCATC
GAAAGGATGACTAACTTTGATAAAAATCTGCCTAACGAAAAGGTGCTTCCTAAACACTCTCTGCTGTACG
AGTACTTCACAGTTTATAACGAGCTCACCAAGGTCAAATACGTCACAGAAGGGATGAGAAAGCCAGCATT
CCTGTCTGGAGAGCAGAAGAAAGCTATCGTGGACCTCCTCTTCAAGACGAACCGGAAAGTTACCGTGAAA
CAGCTCAAAGAAGACTATTTCAAAAAGATTGAATGTTTCGACTCTGTTGAAATCAGCGGAGTGGAGGATC
GCTTCAACGCATCCCTGGGAACGTATCACGATCTCCTGAAAATCATTAAAGACAAGGACTTCCTGGACAA
TGAGGAGAACGAGGACATTCTTGAGGACATTGTCCTCACCCTTACGTTGTTTGAAGATAGGGAGATGATT
GAAGAACGCTTGAAAACTTACGCTCATCTCTTCGACGACAAAGTCATGAAACAGCTCAAGAGGCGCCGAT
ATACAGGATGGGGGCGGCTGTCAAGAAAACTGATCAATGGGATCCGAGACAAGCAGAGTGGAAAGACAAT
CCTGGATTTTCTTAAGTCCGATGGATTTGCCAACCGGAACTTCATGCAGTTGATCCATGATGACTCTCTC
ACCTTTAAGGAGGACATCCAGAAAGCACAAGTTTCTGGCCAGGGGGACAGTCTTCACGAGCACATCGCTA
ATCTTGCAGGTAGCCCAGCTATCAAAAAGGGAATACTGCAGACCGTTAAGGTCGTGGATGAACTCGTCAA
AGTAATGGGAAGGCATAAGCCCGAGAATATCGTTATCGAGATGGCCCGAGAGAACCAAACTACCCAGAAG
GGACAGAAGAACAGTAGGGAAAGGATGAAGAGGATTGAAGAGGGTATAAAAGAACTGGGGTCCCAAATCC
TTAAGGAACACCCAGTTGAAAACACCCAGCTTCAGAATGAGAAGCTCTACCTGTACTACCTGCAGAACGG
CAGGGACATGTACGTGGATCAGGAACTGGACATCAATCGGCTCTCCGACTACGACGTGGATCATATCGTG
CCCCAGTCTTTTCTCAAAGATGATTCTATTGATAATAAAGTGTTGACAAGATCCGATAAAAATAGAGGGA
AGAGTGATAACGTCCCCTCAGAAGAAGTTGTCAAGAAAATGAAAAATTATTGGCGGCAGCTGCTGAACGC
CAAACTGATCACACAACGGAAGTTCGATAATCTGACTAAGGCTGAACGAGGTGGCCTGTCTGAGTTGGAT
AAAGCCGGCTTCATCAAAAGGCAGCTTGTTGAGACACGCCAGATCACCAAGCACGTGGCCCAAATTCTCG
ATTCACGCATGAACACCAAGTACGATGAAAATGACAAACTGATTCGAGAGGTGAAAGTTATTACTCTGAA
GTCTAAGCTGGTCTCAGATTTCAGAAAGGACTTTCAGTTTTATAAGGTGAGAGAGATCAACAATTACCAC
CATGCGCATGATGCCTACCTGAATGCAGTGGTAGGCACTGCACTTATCAAAAAATATCCCAAGCTTGAAT
CTGAATTTGTTTACGGAGACTATAAAGTGTACGATGTTAGGAAAATGATCGCAAAGTCTGAGCAGGAAAT
AGGCAAGGCCACCGCTAAGTACTTCTTTTACAGCAATATTATGAATTTTTTCAAGACCGAGATTACACTG
GCCAATGGAGAGATTCGGAAGCGACCACTTATCGAAACAAACGGAGAAACAGGAGAAATCGTGTGGGACA
AGGGTAGGGATTTCGCGACAGTCCGGAAGGTCCTGTCCATGCCGCAGGTGAACATCGTTAAAAAGACCGA
AGTACAGACCGGAGGCTTCTCCAAGGAAAGTATCCTCCCGAAAAGGAACAGCGACAAGCTGATCGCACGC
AAAAAAGATTGGGACCCCAAGAAATACGGCGGATTCGATTCTCCTACAGTCGCTTACAGTGTACTGGTTG
TGGCCAAAGTGGAGAAAGGGAAGTCTAAAAAACTCAAAAGCGTCAAGGAACTGCTGGGCATCACAATCAT
GGAGCGATCAAGCTTCGAAAAAAACCCCATCGACTTTCTCGAGGCGAAAGGATATAAAGAGGTCAAAAAA
GACCTCATCATTAAGCTTCCCAAGTACTCTCTCTTTGAGCTTGAAAACGGCCGGAAACGAATGCTCGCTA
GTGCGGGCGAGCTGCAGAAAGGTAACGAGCTGGCACTGCCCTCTAAATACGTTAATTTCTTGTATCTGGC
CAGCCACTATGAAAAGCTCAAAGGGTCTCCCGAAGATAATGAGCAGAAGCAGCTGTTCGTGGAACAACAC
AAACACTACCTTGATGAGATCATCGAGCAAATAAGCGAATTCTCCAAAAGAGTGATCCTCGCCGACGCTA
ACCTCGATAAGGTGCTTTCTGCTTACAATAAGCACAGGGATAAGCCCATCAGGGAGCAGGCAGAAAACAT
TATCCACTTGTTTACTCTGACCAACTTGGGCGCGCCTGCAGCCTTCAAGTACTTCGACACCACCATAGAC
AGAAAGCGGTACACCTCTACAAAGGAGGTCCTGGACGCCACACTGATTCATCAGTCAATTACGGGGCTCT
ATGAAACAAGAATCGACCTCTCTCAGCTCGGTGGAGACAGCAGGGCTGACCCCAAGAAGAAGAGGAAGGT
GTGATCTCTTCTCGAGTCATGTAATTAGTTATGTCACGCTTACATTCACGCCCTCCCCCCACATCCGCTC
TAACCGAAAAGGAAGGAGTTAGACAACCTGAAGTCTAGGTCCCTATTTATTTTTTTATAGTTATGTTAGT
ATTAAGAACGTTATTTATATTTCAAATTTTTCTTTTTTTTCTGTACAGACGCGTGTACGCATGTAACATT
ATACTGAAAACCTTGCTTGAGAAGGTTTTGGGACGCTCGAAGGCTTTAATTTCACCGCGGTGGAGCTCCA
GCTTTTGTTCCCTTTAGTGAGGGTTAATTGCGCGCTTGGCGTAATCATGGTCATAGCTGTTTCCTGTGTG
AAATTGTTATCCGCTCACAATTCCACACAACATACGAGCCGGAAGCATAAAGTGTAAAGCCTGGGGTGCC
TAATGAGTGAGCTAACTCACATTAATTGCGTTGCGCTCACTGCCCGCTTTCCAGTCGGGAAACCTGTCGT
GCCAGCTGCATTAATGAATCGGCCAACGCGCGGGGAGAGGCGGTTTGCGTATTGGGCGCTCTTCCGCTTC
CTCGCTCACTGACTCGCTGCGCTCGGTCGTTCGGCTGCGGCGAGCGGTATCAGCTCACTCAAAGGCGGTA
ATACGGTTATCCACAGAATCAGGGGATAACGCAGGAAAGAACATGTGAGCAAAAGGCCAGCAAAAGGCCA
GGAACCGTAAAAAGGCCGCGTTGCTGGCGTTTTTCCATAGGCTCCGCCCCCCTGACGAGCATCACAAAAA
TCGACGCTCAAGTCAGAGGTGGCGAAACCCGACAGGACTATAAAGATACCAGGCGTTTCCCCCTGGAAGC
TCCCTCGTGCGCTCTCCTGTTCCGACCCTGCCGCTTACCGGATACCTGTCCGCCTTTCTCCCTTCGGGAA
GCGTGGCGCTTTCTCATAGCTCACGCTGTAGGTATCTCAGTTCGGTGTAGGTCGTTCGCTCCAAGCTGGG
CTGTGTGCACGAACCCCCCGTTCAGCCCGACCGCTGCGCCTTATCCGGTAACTATCGTCTTGAGTCCAAC
CCGGTAAGACACGACTTATCGCCACTGGCAGCAGCCACTGGTAACAGGATTAGCAGAGCGAGGTATGTAG
GCGGTGCTACAGAGTTCTTGAAGTGGTGGCCTAACTACGGCTACACTAGAAGAACAGTATTTGGTATCTG
CGCTCTGCTGAAGCCAGTTACCTTCGGAAAAAGAGTTGGTAGCTCTTGATCCGGCAAACAAACCACCGCT
GGTAGCGGTGGTTTTTTTGTTTGCAAGCAGCAGATTACGCGCAGAAAAAAAGGATCTCAAGAAGATCCTT
TGATCTTTTCTACGGGGTCTGACGCTCAGTGGAACGAAAACTCACGTTAAGGGATTTTGGTCATGAGATT
ATCAAAAAGGATCTTCACCTAGATCCTTTTAAATTAAAAATGAAGTTTTAAATCAATCTAAAGTATATAT
GAGTAAACTTGGTCTGACAGTTACCAATGCTTAATCAGTGAGGCACCTATCTCAGCGATCTGTCTATTTC
GTTCATCCATAGTTGCCTGACTCCCCGTCGTGTAGATAACTACGATACGGGAGGGCTTACCATCTGGCCC
CAGTGCTGCAATGATACCGCGAGACCCACGCTCACCGGCTCCAGATTTATCAGCAATAAACCAGCCAGCC
GGAAGGGCCGAGCGCAGAAGTGGTCCTGCAACTTTATCCGCCTCCATCCAGTCTATTAATTGTTGCCGGG
AAGCTAGAGTAAGTAGTTCGCCAGTTAATAGTTTGCGCAACGTTGTTGCCATTGCTACAGGCATCGTGGT
GTCACGCTCGTCGTTTGGTATGGCTTCATTCAGCTCCGGTTCCCAACGATCAAGGCGAGTTACATGATCC
CCCATGTTGTGCAAAAAAGCGGTTAGCTCCTTCGGTCCTCCGATCGTTGTCAGAAGTAAGTTGGCCGCAG
TGTTATCACTCATGGTTATGGCAGCACTGCATAATTCTCTTACTGTCATGCCATCCGTAAGATGCTTTTC
TGTGACTGGTGAGTACTCAACCAAGTCATTCTGAGAATAGTGTATGCGGCGACCGAGTTGCTCTTGCCCG
GCGTCAATACGGGATAATACCGCGCCACATAGCAGAACTTTAAAAGTGCTCATCATTGGAAAACGTTCTT
CGGGGCGAAAACTCTCAAGGATCTTACCGCTGTTGAGATCCAGTTCGATGTAACCCACTCGTGCACCCAA
CTGATCTTCAGCATCTTTTACTTTCACCAGCGTTTCTGGGTGAGCAAAAACAGGAAGGCAAAATGCCGCA
AAAAAGGGAATAAGGGCGACACGGAAATGTTGAATACTCATACTCTTCCTTTTTCAATATTATTGAAGCA
TTTATCAGGGTTATTGTCTCATGAGCGGATACATATTTGAATGTATTTAGAAAAATAAACAAATAGGGGT
TCCGCGCACATTTCCCCGAAAAGTGCCACCTGACGTACCTCTGACACATGCAGCTCCAGAGCCCCCCTGT
AAGTCAGCACTCCTCAGAGGATCCCACCCGCCTTCTGCTTTCCTGTTGGGACCCTGATTCACACACCTCG
TGACTGTCTACGCCACGTAGGACACATGGTTATCTGGGGTAAAGGCTGTACGGCATCCCTCCATTGTTCA
CTCTGGGGGTTCATCACCTCAACCATTATGTCTCAGCTCCAAACAAAATCTCCTCTGCTTTCATTTAAGC
TCCTTCGGAGACGGTCACAGCTTGTACGTCTAAGAAACCATTATTATCATGACATTAACCTATAAAAATA
GGCGTATCACGAGGCCCTTTCGTCTCGCGCGTTTCGGTGATGACGGTGAAAACCTCTGACACATGCAGCT
CCCGGAGACGGTCACAGCTTGTCTGTAAGCGGATGCCGGGAGCAGACAAGCCCGTCAGGGCGCGTCAGCG
GGTGTTGGCGGGTGTCGGGGCTGGCTTAACTATGCGGCATCAGAGCAGATTGTACTGAGAGTGCACCATA
AATTCCCGTTTTAAGAGCTTGGTGAGCGCTAGGAGTCACTGCCAGGTATCGTTTGAACACGGCATTAGTC
AGGGAAGTCATAACACAGTCCTTTCCCGCAATTTTCTTTTTCTATTACTCTTGGCCTCCTCTAGTACACT
CTATATTTTTTTATGCCTCGGTAATGATTTTCATTTTTTTTTTTCCACCTAGCGGATGACTCTTTTTTTT
TCTTAGCGATTGGCATTATCACATAATGAATTATACATTATATAAAGTAATGTGATTTCTTCGAAGAATA
TACTAAAAAATGAGCAGGCAAGATAAACGAAGGCAAAGATGACAGAGCAGAAAGCCCTAGTAAAGCGTAT
TACAAATGAAACCAAGATTCAGATTGCGATCTCTTTAAAGGGTGGTCCCCTAGCGATAGAGCACTCGATC
TTCCCAGAAAAAGAGGCAGAAGCAGTAGCAGAACAGGCCACACAATCGCAAGTGATTAACGTCCACACAG
GTATAGGGTTTCTGGACCATATGATACATGCTCTGGCCAAGCATTCCGGCTGGTCGCTAATCGTTGAGTG
CATTGGTGACTTACACATAGACGACCATCACACCACTGAAGACTGCGGGATTGCTCTCGGTCAAGCTTTT
AAAGAGGCCCTAGGGGCCGTGCGTGGAGTAAAAAGGTTTGGATCAGGATTTGCGCCTTTGGATGAGGCAC
TTTCCAGAGCGGTGGTAGATCTTTCGAACAGGCCGTACGCAGTTGTCGAACTTGGTTTGCAAAGGGAGAA
AGTAGGAGATCTCTCTTGCGAGATGATCCCGCATTTTCTTGAAAGCTTTGCAGAGGCTAGCAGAATTACC
CTCCACGTTGATTGTCTGCGAGGCAAGAATGATCATCACCGTAGTGAGAGTGCGTTCAAGGCTCTTGCGG
TTGCCATAAGAGAAGCCACCTCGCCCAATG
